>Addgene plasmid #38291 | pAdZ5-mIR155 | depositor partial sequence | sequence record 48355 | expression cassette
AAGCTTGCATGCCTGCAGGTCAATTCCCTGGCATTATGCCCAGTACATGACCTTATGGGACTTTCCTACT
TGGCAGTACATCTACGTATTAGTCATCGCTATTACCATGGTGATGCGGTTTTGGCAGTACATCAATGGGC
GTGGATAGCGGTTTGACTCACGGGGATTTCCAAGTCTCCACCCCATTGACGTCAATGGGAGTTTGTTTTG
GCACCAAAATCAACGGGACTTTCCAAAATGTCGTAACAACTCCGCCCCATTGACGCAAATGGGCGGTAGG
CGTGTACGGTGGGAGGTCTATATAAGCAGAGCTCTCCCTATCAGTGATAGAGATCTCCCTATCAGTGATA
GAGAGTTTAGTGAACCGTCAGATCGCCTGGAGACGCCATCCACGCTGTTTTGACCTCCATAGAAGACACC
GGGACCGATCCAGCCTGGATCCCTGGAGGCTTGCTGAAGGCTGTATGCTGCCTGTGACGGAAGATCACTT
CGATTGTACTGAGAGTCGACCATAGGGGATCGGGAGATCTCCCGATCCGTCGACGTCAGGTGGCACTTTT
CGGGGAAATGTGCGCGGAACCCCTATTTGTTTATTTTTCTAAATACATTCAAATATGTATCCGCTCATGA
GACAATAACCCTGATAAATGCTTCAATAATATTGAAAAAGGAAGAGTATGAGTATTCAACATTTCCGTGT
CGCCCTTATTCCCTTTTTTGCGGCATTTTGCCTTCCTGTTTTTGCTCACCCAGAAACGCTGGTGAAAGTA
AAAGATGCTGAAGATCAGTTGGGTGCACGAGTGGGTTACATCGAACTGGATCTCAACAGCGGTAAGATCC
TTGAGAGTTTTCGCCCCGAAGAACGTTTTCCAATGATGAGCACTTTTAAAGTTCTGCTATGTGGCGCGGT
ATTATCCCGTATTGACGCCGGGCAAGAGCAACTCGGTCGCCGCATACACTATTCTCAGAATGACTTGGTT
GAGTACTCACCAGTCACAGAAAAGCATCTTACGGATGGCATGACAGTAAGAGAATTATGCAGTGCTGCCA
TAACCATGAGTGATAACACTGCGGCCAACTTACTTCTGACAACGATCGGAGGACCGAAGGAGCTAACCGC
TTTTTTGCACAACATGGGGGATCATGTAACTCGCCTTGATCGTTGGGAACCGGAGCTGAATGAAGCCATA
CCAAACGACGAGCGTGACACCACGATGCCTGTAGCAATGGCAACAACGTTGCGCAAACTATTAACTGGCG
AACTACTTACTCTAGCTTCCCGGCAACAATTAATAGACTGGATGGAGGCGGATAAAGTTGCAGGACCACT
TCTGCGCTCGGCCCTTCCGGCTGGCTGGTTTATTGCTGATAAATCTGGAGCCGGTGAGCGTGGGTCTCGC
GGTATCATTGCAGCACTGGGGCCAGATGGTAAGCCCTCCCGTATCGTAGTTATCTACACGACGGGGAGTC
AGGCAACTATGGATGAACGAAATAGACAGATCGCTGAGATAGGTGCCTCACTGATTAAGCATTGGTAACT
GTCAGACCAAGTTTACTCATATATACTTTAGATTGATTTAAAACTTCATTTTTAATTTAAAAGGATCTAG
GTGAAGATCCTTTTTGATAATCTCATGACCAAAATCCCTTAACGTGAGTTTTCGTTCCACTGAGCTTTTT
TTAAGGCAGTTATTGGTGCCCTTAAACGCCTGGTTGCTACGCCTGAATAAGTGATAATAAGCGGATGAAT
GGCAGAAATTCGAAAGCAAATTCGACCCGGTCGTCGGTTCAGGGCAGGGTCGTTAAATAGCCGCTTATGT
CTATTGCTGGTCTCGGTACCCGGGTTAATGCGCCGCTACAGGGCGCGTCCATTCGCCATTCAGGCTGCGC
AACTGTTGGGAAGGGCGATCGGTGCGGGCCTCTTCGCTATTACGCCAGCTGGCGAAAGGGGGATGTGCTG
CAAGGCGATTAAGTTGGGTAACGCCAGGGTTTTCCCAGTCACGACGTTGTAAAACGACGGCCAGTGAATT
GTAATACGACTCACTATAGGGCGAATTGGGCCCTCTAGATGCATGCTCGAGCGGCCGCCAGTGTGATGGA
TATCTGCAGAATTCGCCCTTAAGGGCGAATTCCAGCACACTGGCGGCCGTTACTAGTGGATCCGAGCTCG
GTACCAAGCTTGGCGTAATCATGGTCATAGCTGTTTCCTGTGTGAAATTGTTATCCGCTCACAATTCCAC
ACAACATACGAGCCGGAAGCATAAAGTGTAAAGCCTGGGGTGCCTAATGAGTGAGCTAACTCACATTAAT
TGCGTTGCGCTCACTGCCCGCTTTCCAGTCGGGAAACCTGTCGTGCCAGCTGCATTAATGAATCGGCCAA
CGCGCGGGGAGAGGCGGTTTGCGTATTGGGCGCTAGATCCCATCACATATACCTGCCGTTCACTATTATT
TAGTGAAATGAGATATTATGATATTTTCTGAATTGTGATTAAAAAGGCAACTTTATGCCCATGCAACAGA
AACTATAAAAAATACAGAGAATGAAAAGAAACAGATAGATTTTTTAGTTCTTTAGGCCCGTAGTCTGCAA
ATCCTTTTATGATTTTCTATCAAACAAAAGAGGAAAATAGACCAGTTGCAATCCAAACGAGAGTCTAATA
GAATGAGGTCGAAAAGTAAATCGCGCGGGTTTGTTACTGATAAAGCAGGCAAGACCTAAAATGTGTAAAG
GGCAAAGTGTATACTTTGGCGTCACCCCTTACATATTTTAGGTCTTTTTTTATTGTGCGTAACTAACTTG
CCATCTTCAAACAGGAGGGCTGGAAGAAGCAGACCGCTAACACAGTACATAAAAAAGGAGACATGAACGA
TGAACATCAAAAAGTTTGCAAAACAAGCAACAGTATTAACCTTTACTACCGCACTGCTGGCAGGAGGCGC
AACTCAAGCGTTTGCGAAAGAAACGAACCAAAAGCCATATAAGGAAACATACGGCATTTCCCATATTACA
CGCCATGATATGCTGCAAATCCCTGAACAGCAAAAAAATGAAAAATATCAAGTTCCTGAGTTCGATTCGT
CCACAATTAAAAATATCTCTTCTGCAAAAGGCCTGGACGTTTGGGACAGCTGGCCATTACAAAACGCTGA
CGGCACTGTCGCAAACTATCACGGCTACCACATCGTCTTTGCATTAGCCGGAGATCCTAAAAATGCGGAT
GACACATCGATTTACATGTTCTATCAAAAAGTCGGCGAAACTTCTATTGACAGCTGGAAAAACGCTGGCC
GCGTCTTTAAAGACAGCGACAAATTCGATGCAAATGATTCTATCCTAAAAGACCAAACACAAGAATGGTC
AGGTTCAGCCACATTTACATCTGACGGAAAAATCCGTTTATTCTACACTGATTTCTCCGGTAAACATTAC
GGCAAACAAACACTGACAACTGCACAAGTTAACGTATCAGCATCAGACAGCTCTTTGAACATCAACGGTG
TAGAGGATTATAAATCAATCTTTGACGGTGACGGAAAAACGTATCAAAATGTACAGCAGTTCATCGATGA
AGGCAACTACAGCTCAGGCGACAACCATACGCTGAGAGATCCTCACTACGTAGAAGATAAAGGCCACAAA
TACTTAGTATTTGAAGCAAACACTGGAACTGAAGATGGCTACCAAGGCGAAGAATCTTTATTTAACAAAG
CATACTATGGCAAAAGCACATCATTCTTCCGTCAAGAAAGTCAAAAACTTCTGCAAAGCGATAAAAAACG
CACGGCTGAGTTAGCAAACGGCGCTCTCGGTATGATTGAGCTAAACGATGATTACACACTGAAAAAAGTG
ATGAAACCGCTGATTGCATCTAACACAGTAACAGATGAAATTGAACGCGCGAACGTCTTTAAAATGAACG
GCAAATGGTACCTGTTCACTGACTCCCGCGGATCAAAAATGACGATTGACGGCATTACGTCTAACGATAT
TTACATGCTTGGTTATGTTTCTAATTCTTTAACTGGCCCATACAAGCCGCTGAACAAAACTGGCCTTGTG
TTAAAAATGGATCTTGATCCTAACGATGTAACCTTTACTTACTCACACTTCGCTGTACCTCAAGCGAAAG
GAAACAATGTCGTGATTACAAGCTATATGACAAACAGAGGATTCTACGCAGACAAACAATCAACGTTTGC
GCCAAGCTTCCTGCTGAACATCAAAGGCAAGAAAACATCTGTTGTCAAAGACAGCATCCTTGAACAAGGA
CAATTAACAGTTAACAAATAAAAACGCAAAAGAAAATGCCGATATTGACTACCGGAAGCAGTGTGACCGT
GTGCTTCTCAAATGCCTGATTCAGGCTGTCTATGTGTGACTGTTGAGCTGTAACAAGTTGTCTCAGGTGT
TCAATTTCATGTTCTAGTTGCTTTGTTTTACTGGTTTCACCTGTTCTATTAGGTGTTACATGCTGTTCAT
CTGTTACATTGTCGATCTGTTCATGGTGAACAGCTTTAAATGCACCAAAAACTCGTAAAAGCTCTGATGT
ATCTATCTTTTTTACACCGTTTTCATCTGTGCATATGGACAGTTTTCCCTTTGATATGTAACGGTGAACA
GTTGTTCTACTTTTGTTTGTTAGTCTTGATGCTTCACTGATAGATACAAGAGCCATAAGAACCTCAGCAG
GACACAAGGCCTGTTACTAGCACTCACATGGAACAAATGGCCGGATCCCACGTCACTATTGTATACTCTA
TATTATACTCTATGTTATACTCTGTAATCCTACTCAATAAACGTGTCACGCCTGTGAAACCGTACTAAGT
CTCCCGTGTCTTCTTATCACCATCAGGTGACATCCTCGCCCAGGCTGTCAATCATGCCGGTATCGATTCC
AGTAGCACCGGCCCCACGCTGACAACCCACTCTTGCAGCGTTAGCAGCGCCCCTCTTAACAAGCCGACCC
CCACCAGCGTCGCGGTTACTAACACTCCTCTCCCCGACCTGCAGCCC
