[The description below was written by a language model from this plasmid's Addgene catalogue record.]
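Description:
pAdZ5-mIR155 is an empty adenoviral RNAi vector from the AdZ system, in which an adenovirus type 5 genome is carried on the pBeloBAC11 bacterial artificial chromosome backbone. As a BAC it is maintained at low copy in E. coli, and it is propagated in the recombineering strain SW102, whose temperature-inducible recombination functions explain the reduced growth temperature listed. The record gives ampicillin as the bacterial selection. The depositor notes that the Ad5 genome in this series was newly derived and sequenced, replacing the AdEasy-derived genome used in the original published vectors, while the expression cassettes are unchanged. No feature table is provided for this construct, and the record refers to a related plasmid in the same series for the backbone sequence, so details such as which adenoviral regions are deleted are not stated here.

The payload site is a CMV promoter-driven cassette which, judging by the name and the RNAi classification, provides a miR-155-based microRNA scaffold for expressing short hairpin sequences from a Pol II promoter in mammalian cells. No hairpin is present in the deposited form. Targeting sequences are introduced by ligation-independent recombineering rather than restriction cloning: two partially overlapping oligonucleotides are designed, each carrying a homology arm to the vector followed by the sense or antisense target sequence and a shared loop through which they overlap. Once a hairpin is inserted, the BAC serves as the source of a recombinant adenovirus genome for virus production. The system was developed to allow high-throughput construction of adenovirus vectors for gene function studies, in this case knockdown of chosen targets.
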