Addgene plasmid #38291: pAdZ5-mIR155
Purpose: (Empty Backbone)
Depositing lab: Richard Stanton. Publication: Re-engineering adenovirus vector systems to enable high-throughput analyses of gene function. Stanton RJ, McSharry BP, Armstrong M, Tomasec P, Wilkinson GW. Biotechniques. 2008 Dec;45(6):659-62, 664-8. 10.2144/000112993 PubMed 19238796.
Backbone
  Vector backbone: pBeloBAC11
  Backbone manufacturer: NEB
  Vector type: Mammalian Expression, Adenoviral, RNAi
  Promoter: CMV
Growth in bacteria
  Bacterial resistance: Ampicillin, 50 μg/mL
  Growth temperature: 30°C
  Growth strain: SW102
  Growth instructions: Use low salt media (10g/L tryptone; 5g/L yeast extract; 5g/L salt). The depositing laboratory recommends that the bacteria be grown at 32C.
  Copy number: Low Copy
Gene/Insert
  Cloning method: Ligation Independent Cloning
  Sequencing primers: 5′ AATGTCGTAACAACTCCG; 3′ ACCTGATGGTGATAAGAAG
Terms and licenses: Academic/Nonprofit Terms; Industry Terms: Not Available to Industry
Depositor comments: Please see the attached protocol or http://adz.cf.ac.uk/ for information on using this plasmid, including cloning, PCR, screening, minipreps, maxipreps, restriction digest, sequencing and virus preparation. To clone an shRNA into pAdZ-mIR155 design two oligos, a ‘forward’ and ‘reverse’ oligo that overlap in the centre by 25bp. Each oligo will have 40bp homology to the vector, followed by either sense or antisense sequence to your target, then a loop sequence. They will overlap through the loop sequence. Please see the attached protocol for an example of oligo design. To view the sequence of the vector backbone please see Addgene plasmid 38286 www.addgene.org/38286 Note that the vector numbers are different to those in the original publication - the original work used vectors in which the genome was derived from the AdEasy vectors. The new vectors contain a newly derived & sequenced Ad5 genome, but the expression cassettes etc remain identical to those in the original paper.
How to cite: pAdZ5-mIR155 was a gift from Richard Stanton (Addgene plasmid # 38291)
